>Addgene plasmid #84408 | TOPO-BC14 | addgene full sequence | sequence record 163337 | Addgene assembled sequence
AGCGCCCAATACGCAAACCGCCTCTCCCCGCGCGTTGGCCGATTCATTAATGCAGCTGGCACGACAGGTT
TCCCGACTGGAAAGCGGGCAGTGAGCGCAACGCAATTAATGTGAGTTAGCTCACTCATTAGGCACCCCAG
GCTTTACACTTTATGCTTCCGGCTCGTATGTTGTGTGGAATTGTGAGCGGATAACAATTTCACACAGGAA
ACAGCTATGACCATGATTACGCCAAGCTATTTAGGTGACACTATAGAATACTCAAGCTATGCATCAAGCT
TGGTACCGAGCTCGGATCCACTAGTAACGGCCGCCAGTGTGCTGGAATTCGCCCTTGTAAGCAGTGGGTT
CTCTAGACCAATAGATCGGAAGAGCGGTTCAGCAGGAATGCCGAGACCGATCTCGTATGCCGTCTTCTGC
TTAAGGGCGAATTCTGCAGATATCCATCACACTGGCGGCCGCTCGAGCATGCATCTAGAGGGCCCAATTC
GCCCTATAGTGAGTCGTATTACAATTCACTGGCCGTCGTTTTACAACGTCGTGACTGGGAAAACCCTGGC
GTTACCCAACTTAATCGCCTTGCAGCACATCCCCCTTTCGCCAGCTGGCGTAATAGCGAAGAGGCCCGCA
CCGATCGCCCTTCCCAACAGTTGCGCAGCCTGAATGGCGAATGG
[124 nt withheld, positions 675-798]
C
[91 nt withheld, positions 800-890]
A
[49 nt withheld, positions 892-940]
CCTTTGACGTTGGAGTCCACGTTCTTT
[37 nt withheld, positions 968-1004]
ACCCTATCTCGGTCTATTCTTTTGATTTATAAGGGATTTTGCCGATTTCGGCCTATTGGTTAAAAAATGA
GCTGATTTAACAAAAATTTAACGCGAATTTTAACAAAATTCAGGGCGCAAGGGCTGCTAAAGGAAGCGGA
ACACGTAGAAAGCCAGTCCGCAGAAACGGTGCTGACCCCGGATGAATGTCAGCTACTGGGCTATCTGGAC
AAGGGAAAACGCAAGCGCAAAGAGAAAGCAGGTAGCTTGCAGTGGGCTTACATGGCGATAGCTAGACTGG
GCGGTTTTATGGACAGCAAGCGAACCGGAATTGCCAGCTGGGGCGCCCTCTGGTAAGGTTGGGAAGCCCT
GCAAAGTAAACTGGATGGCTTTCTTGCCGCCAAGGATCTGATGGCGCAGGGGATCAAGATCTGATCAAGA
GACAGGATGAGGATCGTTTCGCATGATTGAACAAGATGGATTGCACGCAGGTTCTCCGGCCGCTTGGGTG
GAGAGGCTATTCGGCTATGACTGGGCACAACAGACAATCGGCTGCTCTGATGCCGCCGTGTTCCGGCTGT
CAGCGCAGGGGCGCCCGGTTCTTTTTGTCAAGACCGACCTGTCCGGTGCCCTGAATGAACTGCAGGACGA
GGCAGCGCGGCTATCGTGGCTGGCCACGACGGGCGTTCCTTGCGCAGCTGTGCTCGACGTTGTCACTGAA
GCGGGAAGGGACTGGCTGCTATTGGGCGAAGTGCCGGGGCAGGATCTCCTGTCATCCCACCTTGCTCCTG
CCGAGAAAGTATCCATCATGGCTGATGCAATGCGGCGGCTGCATACGCTTGATCCGGCTACCTGCCCATT
CGACCACCAAGCGAAACATCGCATCGAGCGAGCACGTACTCGGATGGAAGCCGGTCTTGTCGATCAGGAT
GATCTGGACGAAGAGCATCAGGGGCTCGCGCCAGCCGAACTGTTCGCCAGGCTCAAGGCGCGCATGCCCG
ACGGCGAGGATCTCGTCGTGACCCATGGCGATGCCTGCTTGCCGAATATCATGGTGGAAAATGGCCGCTT
TTCTGGATTCATCGACTGTGGCCGGCTGGGTGTGGCGGACCGCTATCAGGACATAGCGTTGGCTACCCGT
GATATTGCTGAAGAGCTTGGCGGCGAATGGGCTGACCGCTTCCTCGTGCTTTACGGTATCGCCGCTCCCG
ATTCGCAGCGCATCGCCTTCTATCGCCTTCTTGACGAGTTCTTCTGAATTGAAAAAGGAAGAGTATGAGT
ATTCAACATTTCCGTGTCGCCCTTATTCCCTTTTTTGCGGCATTTTGCCTTCCTGTTTTTGCTCACCCAG
AAACGCTGGTGAAAGTAAAAGATGCTGAAGATCAGTTGGGTGCACGAGTGGGTTACATCGAACTGGATCT
CAACAGCGGTAAGATCCTTGAGAGTTTTCGCCCCGAAGAACGTTTTCCAATGATGAGCACTTTTAAAGTT
CTGCTATGTGGCGCGGTATTATCCCGTATTGACGCCGGGCAAGAGCAACTCGGTCGCCGCATACACTATT
CTCAGAATGACTTGGTTGAGTACTCACCAGTCACAGAAAAGCATCTTACGGATGGCATGACAGTAAGAGA
ATTATGCAGTGCTGCCATAACCATGAGTGATAACACTGCGGCCAACTTACTTCTGACAACGATCGGAGGA
CCGAAGGAGCTAACCGCTTTTTTGCACAACATGGGGGATCATGTAACTCGCCTTGATCGTTGGGAACCGG
AGCTGAATGAAGCCATACCAAACGACGAGCGTGACACCACGATGCCTGTAGCAATGGCAACAACGTTGCG
CAAACTATTAACTGGCGAACTACTTACTCTAGCTTCCCGGCAACAATTAATAGACTGGATGGAGGCGGAT
AAAGTTGCAGGACCACTTCTGCGCTCGGCCCTTCCGGCTGGCTGGTTTATTGCTGATAAATCTGGAGCCG
GTGAGCGTGGGTCTCGCGGTATCATTGCAGCACTGGGGCCAGATGGTAAGCCCTCCCGTATCGTAGTTAT
CTACACGACGGGGAGTCAGGCAACTATGGATGAACGAAATAGACAGATCGCTGAGATAGGTGCCTCACTG
ATTAAGCATTGGTAACTGTCAGACCAAGTTTACTCATATATACTTTAGATTGATTTAAAACTTCATTTTT
AATTTAAAAGGATCTAGGTGAAGATCCTTTTTGATAATCTCATGACCAAAATCCCTTAACGTGAGTTTTC
GTTCCACTGAGCGTCAGACCCCGTAGAAAAGATCAAAGGATCTTCTTGAGATCCTTTTTTTCTGCGCGTA
ATCTGCTGCTTGCAAACAAAAAAACCACCGCTACCAGCGGTGGTTTGTTTGCCGGATCAAGAGCTACCAA
CTCTTTTTCCGAAGGTAACTGGCTTCAGCAGAGCGCAGATACCAAATACTGTTCTTCTAGTGTAGCCGTA
GTTAGGCCACCACTTCAAGAACTCTGTAGCACCGCCTACATACCTCGCTCTGCTAATCCTGTTACCAGTG
GCTGCTGCCAGTGGCGATAAGTCGTGTCTTACCGGGTTGGACTCAAGACGATAGTTACCGGATAAGGCGC
AGCGGTCGGGCTGAACGGGGGGTTCGTGCACACAGCCCAGCTTGGAGCGAACGACCTACACCGAACTGAG
ATACCTACAGCGTGAGCTATGAGAAAGCGCCACGCTTCCCGAAGGGAGAAAGGCGGACAGGTATCCGGTA
AGCGGCAGGGTCGGAACAGGAGAGCGCACGAGGGAGCTTCCAGGGGGAAACGCCTGGTATCTTTATAGTC
CTGTCGGGTTTCGCCACCTCTGACTTGAGCGTCGATTTTTGTGATGCTCGTCAGGGGGGCGGAGCCTATG
GAAAAACGCCAGCAACGCGGCCTTTTTACGGTTCCTGGCCTTTTGCTGGCCTTTTGCTCACATGTTCTTT
CCTGCGTTATCCCCTGATTCTGTGGATAACCGTATTACCGCCTTTGAGTGAGCTGATACCGCTCGCCGCA
GCCGAACGACCGAGCGCAGCGAGTCAGTGAGCGAGGAAGCGGAAG
Features (pLannotate 1.2.2; 13 found; start..end, strand, type, name):
      2..94      +  CDS            lacI (fragment): lac repressor; lacI; The lac repressor binds to the lac operator to inhibit transcription in E. coli. This inhibition can be relieved by adding lactose or isopropyl-β-D-thiogalactopyranoside (IPTG).
    107..128     +  protein_bind   CAP binding site: CAP binding activates transcription in the presence of cAMP. E. coli catabolite activator protein
    143..173     +  promoter       lac promoter: promoter for the E. coli lac operon
    181..197     +  protein_bind   lac operator: The lac repressor binds to the lac operator to inhibit transcription in E. coli. This inhibition can be relieved by adding lactose or isopropyl-β-D-thiogalactopyranoside (IPTG). lac repressor encoded by lacI
    239..257     +  promoter       SP6 promoter: promoter for bacteriophage SP6 RNA polymerase
    493..511     -  promoter       T7 promoter: promoter for bacteriophage T7 RNA polymerase
    514..671     +  CDS            lacZα (fragment): LacZα fragment of β-galactosidase; lacZ fragment
    675..1103    +  rep_origin     f1 ori (sequence partly withheld): f1 bacteriophage origin of replication; arrow indicates direction of (+) strand synthesis
   1116..1415    +  CDS            tnpA (fragment): TN5P_ECOLX - Also known as tnp. Experimental evidence at protein level: Swiss-Prot protein existence level 1. Mediates transposition of transposon Tn5 by a 'cut and paste' mechanism. First, the monomeric transposase binds the 19 bp inverted DNA repeats flanking the transposon. Then, dimerization of the DNA- bound transposase creates a synaptic DNA complex. After nicking of the first DNA strand, excision of the transposon proceeds through a series of intermediates. The transposase then mediates the insertion of the transposon at a new site by strand transfer. The activity of the wild- type tran
   1447..2238    +  CDS            neo: KKA2_KLEPN - Also known as kan, nptII. Experimental evidence at protein level: Swiss-Prot protein existence level 1. Resistance to kanamycin, neomycin, paromomycin, ribostamycin, butirosin and gentamicin B. From Klebsiella pneumoniae.
   2242..2258    +  promoter       AmpR promoter (fragment): bla
   2259..3119    +  CDS            AmpR: β-lactamase; bla; confers resistance to ampicillin, carbenicillin, and related antibiotics
   3290..3878    +  rep_origin     ori: high-copy-number ColE1/pMB1/pBR322/pUC origin of replication
