[The description below was written by a language model from this plasmid's Addgene catalogue record and pLannotate feature annotations shown in this document.]
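Description:
TOPO-BC14 is a small bacterial cloning plasmid (about 4.1 kb in the assembled sequence) built on the commercial pCRII-TOPO backbone and classified as a barcoding plasmid. It belongs to the FREQ-Seq-Squared kit and serves as a stored source of one Illumina barcode, BC14, for allele frequency sequencing. The plasmid is maintained at high copy in E. coli through a ColE1/pUC-type origin and is selected with ampicillin via the β-lactamase gene. The feature table also shows a complete neo (kanamycin/neomycin phosphotransferase) coding sequence preceded by a Tn5 transposase remnant, both standard carry-overs of this backbone, as well as an f1 origin that permits single-stranded DNA production with helper phage.

The payload is an 86 bp synthetic insert introduced by TOPO cloning into the multiple cloning region that interrupts the lacZα reading frame. This region sits downstream of the lac promoter, CAP binding site and lac operator, and is bracketed by convergent SP6 and T7 bacteriophage promoters, which the record lists as the promoters and as the sequencing primer sites. The insert itself is not annotated in the feature table, but the gap between the SP6 and T7 promoters corresponds to where it would lie. No protein is expressed from the insert. Its value is the barcode sequence it carries, and the combinatorial method in which it is used quantifies allele frequencies across many samples in pooled high-throughput sequencing. The record does not detail how the barcode fragment is recovered from the plasmid or joined to the locus being assayed.
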