Addgene plasmid #84408: TOPO-BC14
Purpose: Encodes illumina barcodes for allele frequency sequencing (FREQ-Seq-Squared)
Depositing lab: J.J. Emerson. Depositing organization: University of California, Irvine. Publication: FREQ-Seq2: a method for precise high-throughput combinatorial quantification of allele frequencies. Zhao R, Lukacsovich T, Gaut R, Emerson JJ. G3 (Bethesda). 2023 Sep 30;13(10):jkad162. doi: 10.1093/g3journal/jkad162. PubMed 37494033.
Backbone
  Vector backbone: pCRII-TOPO
  Backbone manufacturer: Thermo Fisher Scientific
  Vector type: Barcoding plasmids
Growth in bacteria
  Bacterial resistance: Ampicillin, 100 μg/mL
  Growth temperature: 37°C
  Growth strain: DH5alpha
  Copy number: High Copy
Gene/Insert
  Gene/Insert name: BC14
  Species: Synthetic
  Insert size (bp): 86
  Promoter: SP6/T7
  Cloning method: TOPO Cloning
  Sequencing primers: 5′ T7; 3′ SP6
Terms and licenses: Academic/Nonprofit Terms; Industry Terms: Not Available to Industry
Depositor comments: This plasmid is part of the FREQ-Seq-Squared kit. See Addgene's kit collection page for more details: https://www.addgene.org/kits/
How to cite: TOPO-BC14 was a gift from J.J. Emerson (Addgene plasmid # 84408 ; http://n2t.net/addgene:84408 ; RRID:Addgene_84408)
