>Addgene plasmid #84408 | TOPO-BC14 | depositor partial sequence | sequence record 161014 | Primer and barcode sequence
GTAAGCAGTGGGTTCTCTAGACCAATAGATCGGAAGAGCGGTTC
