>Addgene plasmid #84408 | TOPO-BC14 | addgene partial sequence | sequence record 163336 | F1ori-R 5'-AGGGAAGAAAGCGAAAGGAG-3'
[66 nt withheld, positions 1-66]
CCATTCGCCATTCAGGCTGCGCAACTGTTGGGAAGGGCGATCGGTGCGGGCCTCTTCGCTATTACGCCAG
CTGGCGAAAGGGGGATGTGCTGCAAGGCGATTAAGTTGGGTAACGCCAGGGTTTTCCCAGTCACGACGTT
GTAAAACGACGGCCAGTGAATTGTAATACGACTCACTATAGGGCGAATTGGGCCCTCTAGATGCATGCTC
GAGCGGCCGCCAGTGTGATGGATATCTGCAGAATTCGCCCTTAAGCAGAAGACGGCATACGAGATCGGTC
TCGGCATTCCTGCTGAACCGCTCTTCCGATCTATTGGTCTAGAGAACCCACTGCTTACAAGGGCGAATTC
CAGCACACTGGCGGCCGTTACTAGTGGATCCGAGCTCGGTACCAAGCTTGATGCATAGCTTGAGTATTCT
ATAGTGTCACCTAAATAGCTTGGCGTAATCATGGTCATAGCTGTTTCCTGTGTGAAATTGTTATCCGCTC
ACAATTCCACACAACATACGAGCCGGAAGCATAAAGTGTAAAGCCTGGGGTGCCTAATGAGTGAGCTAAC
TCACATTAATTGCGTTGCGCTCACTGCCCGCTTTCCAGTCGGGAAACCTGTCGTGCCAGCTGCATTAATG
AATCGGCCAACGCGCGGGGAGAGGCGGTTTGCGTATTGGGCGCTCTTCCGCTTCCTCGCTCACTGACTCG
CTGCGCTCGGTCGTTCGGCTGCGGCGAGCGGTATCAGCTCACTCAAAGGCGGTAATACG
